Addgene plasmid #118040: Myc-gamma2s-EGFP
Purpose: GABAA receptor expression (gamma2 short subunit) double tagged, near N terminus and at C-terminus
Depositing lab: Angel de Blas. Depositing organization: University of Connecticut.
Backbone
  Vector backbone: pEGFP N1
  Vector type: Mammalian Expression
Growth in bacteria
  Bacterial resistance: Kanamycin, 50 μg/mL
  Growth temperature: 37°C
  Growth strain: DH5alpha
  Copy number: High Copy
Gene/Insert
  Gene/Insert name: GABRG2
  Species: R. norvegicus (rat)
  Entrez Gene: Gabrg2
  Tag / fusion protein: cMyc epitope EQKLISEEDL inserted between fourth and fifth amino acids of mature protein after signal peptide is cleaved (N terminal on insert); EGFP (C terminal on backbone)
  Cloning method: Restriction Enzyme; 5′ cloning site NheI (unknown if destroyed); 3′ cloning site PstI (unknown if destroyed)
  Sequencing primers: 5′ unknown
Resource information
  A portion of this plasmid was derived from a plasmid made by: cDNA originally cloned in Peter Seeburg’s lab in Heidelberg.
Terms and licenses: Academic/Nonprofit Terms; Industry Terms: Not Available to Industry
How to cite: Myc-gamma2s-EGFP was a gift from Angel de Blas (Addgene plasmid # 118040 ; http://n2t.net/addgene:118040 ; RRID:Addgene_118040)
