[The description below was written by a language model from this plasmid's Addgene catalogue record and pLannotate feature annotations shown in this document.]
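Description:
Myc-gamma2s-EGFP is a mammalian expression plasmid built on the pEGFP-N1 backbone that encodes the rat GABAA receptor gamma2 short subunit (Gabrg2) carrying two tags. It is maintained in E. coli as a high-copy plasmid through a ColE1/pUC-type origin and selected with kanamycin. The NeoR/KanR aminoglycoside phosphotransferase gene sits behind tandem bacterial (bla-type) and SV40 early promoters and ends with an HSV TK polyadenylation signal, so the same marker can also confer G418 resistance in mammalian cells. An f1 origin is present as well. The short large T antigen, ble and bGH poly(A) fragments in the feature table appear to be partial matches to backbone sequence rather than functional elements.

Expression is driven by the human cytomegalovirus immediate early enhancer and promoter, followed by the Gabrg2 coding sequence, a residual stretch of the multiple cloning site, EGFP, and the SV40 polyadenylation signal. The insert was cloned between NheI and PstI sites so that EGFP from the backbone is fused to the C terminus of the subunit. A c-Myc epitope is inserted between the fourth and fifth residues of the mature protein, just downstream of the signal peptide cleavage site; the automated annotation does not call this epitope as a separate feature. The stated purpose is expression of the doubly tagged gamma2 short subunit. In practice the epitope allows antibody detection near the N terminus and EGFP allows fluorescence detection at the C terminus. Gamma2 is a component of the heteropentameric GABA-gated chloride channel and contributes to the formation of inhibitory synapses.
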