Features (pLannotate 1.2.2; 16 found; start..end, strand, type, name):
      1..304     +  enhancer       CMV enhancer: human cytomegalovirus immediate early enhancer
    305..508     +  promoter       CMV promoter: human cytomegalovirus (CMV) immediate early promoter
    537..1964    +  CDS            Gabrg2: GBRG2_RAT - Experimental evidence at protein level: Swiss-Prot protein existence level 1. Ligand-gated chloride channel which is a component of the heteropentameric receptor for GABA, the major inhibitory neurotransmitter in the brain (PubMed:2561970). Plays an important role in the formation of functional inhibitory GABAergic synapses in addition to mediating synaptic inhibition as a GABA-gated ion channel (By similarity). The gamma2 subunit is necessary but not sufficient for a rapid formation of active synaptic contacts and the synaptogenic effect of this subunit is influenced by the type o
   1961..1993    +  misc_feature   MCS (fragment): multiple cloning site
   2007..2726    +  CDS            EGFP: the original enhanced GFP (Yang et al., 1996) mammalian codon-optimized
   2743..2826    +  CDS            large T antigen (fragment): large T antigen from SV40 (simian virus 40)
   2849..2970    +  polyA_signal   SV40 poly(A) signal: SV40 polyadenylation signal
   3004..3432    -  rep_origin     f1 ori (sequence partly withheld): f1 bacteriophage origin of replication; arrow indicates direction of (+) strand synthesis
   3459..3563    +  promoter       AmpR promoter: bla
   3565..3922    +  promoter       SV40 promoter: SV40 enhancer and early promoter
   3957..4751    +  CDS            NeoR/KanR: aminoglycoside phosphotransferase from Tn5; aph(3')-II (or nptII); confers resistance to neomycin, kanamycin, and G418 (Geneticin®)
   4772..4924    +  CDS            ble (fragment): BLE_KLEPN - Experimental evidence at protein level: Swiss-Prot protein existence level 1. Binding protein with a strong affinity to the bleomycin family of antibiotics. Binds to CL990; an antimitotic-antibiotic compound. From Klebsiella pneumoniae.
   4983..5030    +  polyA_signal   HSV TK poly(A) signal: herpes simplex virus thymidine kinase polyadenylation signal (Cole and Stacy, 1985)
   5121..5137    -  polyA_signal   bGH poly(A) signal (fragment): bovine growth hormone polyadenylation signal
   5359..5947    +  rep_origin     ori: high-copy-number ColE1/pMB1/pBR322/pUC origin of replication
   6062..6121    +  enhancer       CMV enhancer (fragment): human cytomegalovirus immediate early enhancer
>Addgene plasmid #118040 | Myc-gamma2s-EGFP | addgene full sequence | sequence record 228639 | Addgene NGS Result
CGTTACATAACTTACGGTAAATGGCCCGCCTGGCTGACCGCCCAACGACCCCCGCCCATTGACGTCAATA
ATGACGTATGTTCCCATAGTAACGCCAATAGGGACTTTCCATTGACGTCAATGGGTGGAGTATTTACGGT
AAACTGCCCACTTGGCAGTACATCAAGTGTATCATATGCCAAGTACGCCCCCTATTGACGTCAATGACGG
TAAATGGCCCGCCTGGCATTATGCCCAGTACATGACCTTATGGGACTTTCCTACTTGGCAGTACATCTAC
GTATTAGTCATCGCTATTACCATGGTGATGCGGTTTTGGCAGTACATCAATGGGCGTGGATAGCGGTTTG
ACTCACGGGGATTTCCAAGTCTCCACCCCATTGACGTCAATGGGAGTTTGTTTTGGCACCAAAATCAACG
GGACTTTCCAAAATGTCGTAACAACTCCGCCCCATTGACGCAAATGGGCGGTAGGCGTGTACGGTGGGAG
GTCTATATAAGCAGAGCTGGTTTAGTGAACCGTCAGATCCGCTAGCATGAGTTCGCCAAATACATGGAGC
ACTGGAAGCACAGTCTACTCTCCTGTATTTTCACAGAAAATGACGCTGTGGATTCTGCTCCTGCTATCGC
TCTACCCAGGCTTCACTAGCCAAAAGTCAGATGAACAAAAACTAATATCAGAAGAAGACCTAGATGACTA
TGAAGATTATGCTTCTAATAAAACATGGGTGTTGACTCCAAAAGTTCCCGAGGGTGATGTCACTGTCATC
TTAAACAACCTTCTGGAAGGGTACGACAACAAACTTCGGCCCGACATAGGAGTGAAACCAACATTAATTC
ATACAGATATGTACGTGAACAGCATTGGTCCAGTGAATGCTATCAATATGGAATACACAATTGATATTTT
TTTTGCCCAAACCTGGTATGACAGACGTTTGAAATTTAACAGTACCATTAAAGTTCTCCGATTGAATAGC
AATATGGTGGGGAAAATCTGGATTCCAGACACTTTCTTCAGGAACTCCAAAAAAGCGGATGCTCACTGGA
TCACGACTCCCAACAGGATGCTGAGAATTTGGAATGACGGTCGAGTTCTCTACACCTTAAGGCTAACAAT
TGATGCCGAGTGCCAGTTGCAATTACACAACTTCCCAATGGATGAACACTCCTGCCCCCTGGAGTTCTCC
AGTTATGGTTATCCTCGTGAAGAAATTGTTTATCAATGGAAGCGCAGTTCTGTTGAAGTGGGAGACACAA
GGTCATGGAGGCTGTATCAGTTTTCCTTTGTTGGATTGAGGAATACCACTGAAGTAGTGAAGACAACTTC
TGGTGACTATGTGGTTATGTCCGTGTACTTTGATCTGAGCAGAAGAATGGGGTACTTTACCATCCAGACC
TACATTCCCTGCACACTCATTGTGGTTCTGTCCTGGGTATCCTTCTGGATCAATAAGGATGCTGTCCCTG
CAAGAACATCTTTAGGAATCACGACTGTCCTGACGATGACCACTCTCAGCACCATAGCCCGGAAGTCTCT
GCCCAAGGTCTCCTATGTCACAGCAATGGATCTCTTCGTCTCTGTTTGCTTCATCTTTGTGTTTTCAGCT
TTGGTGGAGTATGGTACCCTGCACTATTTTGTGAGCAACCGGAAACCAAGCAAGGATAAAGACAAAAAGA
AGAAAAACCCTGCCCCTACCATTGATATCCGTCCCAGATCAGCAACGATCCAAATGAACAATGCCACCCA
CCTTCAAGAGAGGGATGAAGAATATGGCTATGAGTGTTTGGATGGCAAGGACTGTGCCAGTTTCTTTTGC
TGTTTTGAAGACTGCCGAACAGGAGCCTGGAGACACGGGAGGATACACATTCGCATTGCCAAAATGGACT
CCTATGCTCGGATCTTCTTCCCTACCGCCTTCTGCTTGTTCAATCTTGTTTACTGGGTCTCCTATCTTTA
TCTGCAGTCGACGGTACCGCGGGCCCGGGATCCACCGGTCGCCACCATGGTGAGCAAGGGCGAGGAGCTG
TTCACCGGGGTGGTGCCCATCCTGGTCGAGCTGGACGGCGACGTAAACGGCCACAAGTTCAGCGTGTCCG
GCGAGGGCGAGGGCGATGCCACCTACGGCAAGCTGACCCTGAAGTTCATCTGCACCACCGGCAAGCTGCC
CGTGCCCTGGCCCACCCTCGTGACCACCCTGACCTACGGCGTGCAGTGCTTCAGCCGCTACCCCGACCAC
ATGAAGCAGCACGACTTCTTCAAGTCCGCCATGCCCGAAGGCTACGTCCAGGAGCGCACCATCTTCTTCA
AGGACGACGGCAACTACAAGACCCGCGCCGAGGTGAAGTTCGAGGGCGACACCCTGGTGAACCGCATCGA
GCTGAAGGGCATCGACTTCAAGGAGGACGGCAACATCCTGGGGCACAAGCTGGAGTACAACTACAACAGC
CACAACGTCTATATCATGGCCGACAAGCAGAAGAACGGCATCAAGGTGAACTTCAAGATCCGCCACAACA
TCGAGGACGGCAGCGTGCAGCTCGCCGACCACTACCAGCAGAACACCCCCATCGGCGACGGCCCCGTGCT
GCTGCCCGACAACCACTACCTGAGCACCCAGTCCGCCCTGAGCAAAGACCCCAACGAGAAGCGCGATCAC
ATGGTCCTGCTGGAGTTCGTGACCGCCGCCGGGATCACTCTCGGCATGGACGAGCTGTACAAGTAAAGCG
GCCGCGACTCTAGATCATAATCAGCCATACCACATTTGTAGAGGTTTTACTTGCTTTAAAAAACCTCCCA
CACCTCCCCCTGAACCTGAAACATAAAATGAATGCAATTGTTGTTGTTAACTTGTTTATTGCAGCTTATA
ATGGTTACAAATAAAGCAATAGCATCACAAATTTCACAAATAAAGCATTTTTTTCACTGCATTCTAGTTG
TGGTTTGTCCAAACTCATCAATGTATCTTAAGGCGTAAATTGTAAGCGTTAATATTTTGTTAAAATTCGC
GTTAAATTTTTGTTAAATCAGCTCATTTTTTAACCAATAGGCCGAAATCGGCAAAATCCCTTATAAATCA
AAAGAATAGACCGAGATAGGGT
[37 nt withheld, positions 3103-3139]
AAAGAACGTGGACTCCAACGTCAAAGG
[49 nt withheld, positions 3167-3215]
T
[91 nt withheld, positions 3217-3307]
G
[124 nt withheld, positions 3309-3432]
CAGGTGGCACTTTTCGGGGAAATGTGCGCGGAACCCCTATTTGTTTATTTTTCTAAATACATTCAAATAT
GTATCCGCTCATGAGACAATAACCCTGATAAATGCTTCAATAATATTGAAAAAGGAAGAGTCCTGAGGCG
GAAAGAACCAGCTGTGGAATGTGTGTCAGTTAGGGTGTGGAAAGTCCCCAGGCTCCCCAGCAGGCAGAAG
TATGCAAAGCATGCATCTCAATTAGTCAGCAACCAGGTGTGGAAAGTCCCCAGGCTCCCCAGCAGGCAGA
AGTATGCAAAGCATGCATCTCAATTAGTCAGCAACCATAGTCCCGCCCCTAACTCCGCCCATCCCGCCCC
TAACTCCGCCCAGTTCCGCCCATTCTCCGCCCCATGGCTGACTAATTTTTTTTATTTATGCAGAGGCCGA
GGCCGCCTCGGCCTCTGAGCTATTCCAGAAGTAGTGAGGAGGCTTTTTTGGAGGCCTAGGCTTTTGCAAA
GATCGATCAAGAGACAGGATGAGGATCGTTTCGCATGATTGAACAAGATGGATTGCACGCAGGTTCTCCG
GCCGCTTGGGTGGAGAGGCTATTCGGCTATGACTGGGCACAACAGACAATCGGCTGCTCTGATGCCGCCG
TGTTCCGGCTGTCAGCGCAGGGGCGCCCGGTTCTTTTTGTCAAGACCGACCTGTCCGGTGCCCTGAATGA
ACTGCAAGACGAGGCAGCGCGGCTATCGTGGCTGGCCACGACGGGCGTTCCTTGCGCAGCTGTGCTCGAC
GTTGTCACTGAAGCGGGAAGGGACTGGCTGCTATTGGGCGAAGTGCCGGGGCAGGATCTCCTGTCATCTC
ACCTTGCTCCTGCCGAGAAAGTATCCATCATGGCTGATGCAATGCGGCGGCTGCATACGCTTGATCCGGC
TACCTGCCCATTCGACCACCAAGCGAAACATCGCATCGAGCGAGCACGTACTCGGATGGAAGCCGGTCTT
GTCGATCAGGATGATCTGGACGAAGAGCATCAGGGGCTCGCGCCAGCCGAACTGTTCGCCAGGCTCAAGG
CGAGCATGCCCGACGGCGAGGATCTCGTCGTGACCCATGGCGATGCCTGCTTGCCGAATATCATGGTGGA
AAATGGCCGCTTTTCTGGATTCATCGACTGTGGCCGGCTGGGTGTGGCGGACCGCTATCAGGACATAGCG
TTGGCTACCCGTGATATTGCTGAAGAGCTTGGCGGCGAATGGGCTGACCGCTTCCTCGTGCTTTACGGTA
TCGCCGCTCCCGATTCGCAGCGCATCGCCTTCTATCGCCTTCTTGACGAGTTCTTCTGAGCGGGACTCTG
GGGTTCGAAATGACCGACCAAGCGACGCCCAACCTGCCATCACGAGATTTCGATTCCACCGCCGCCTTCT
ATGAAAGGTTGGGCTTCGGAATCGTTTTCCGGGACGCCGGCTGGATGATCCTCCAGCGCGGGGATCTCAT
GCTGGAGTTCTTCGCCCACCCTAGGGGGAGGCTAACTGAAACACGGAAGGAGACAATACCGGAAGGAACC
CGCGCTATGACGGCAATAAAAAGACAGAATAAAACGCACGGTGTTGGGTCGTTTGTTCATAAACGCGGGG
TTCGGTCCCAGGGCTGGCACTCTGTCGATACCCCACCGAGACCCCATTGGGGCCAATACGCCCGCGTTTC
TTCCTTTTCCCCACCCCACCCCCCAAGTTCGGGTGAAGGCCCAGGGCTCGCAGCCAACGTCGGGGCGGCA
GGCCCTGCCATAGCCTCAGGTTACTCATATATACTTTAGATTGATTTAAAACTTCATTTTTAATTTAAAA
GGATCTAGGTGAAGATCCTTTTTGATAATCTCATGACCAAAATCCCTTAACGTGAGTTTTCGTTCCACTG
AGCGTCAGACCCCGTAGAAAAGATCAAAGGATCTTCTTGAGATCCTTTTTTTCTGCGCGTAATCTGCTGC
TTGCAAACAAAAAAACCACCGCTACCAGCGGTGGTTTGTTTGCCGGATCAAGAGCTACCAACTCTTTTTC
CGAAGGTAACTGGCTTCAGCAGAGCGCAGATACCAAATACTGTTCTTCTAGTGTAGCCGTAGTTAGGCCA
CCACTTCAAGAACTCTGTAGCACCGCCTACATACCTCGCTCTGCTAATCCTGTTACCAGTGGCTGCTGCC
AGTGGCGATAAGTCGTGTCTTACCGGGTTGGACTCAAGACGATAGTTACCGGATAAGGCGCAGCGGTCGG
GCTGAACGGGGGGTTCGTGCACACAGCCCAGCTTGGAGCGAACGACCTACACCGAACTGAGATACCTACA
GCGTGAGCTATGAGAAAGCGCCACGCTTCCCGAAGGGAGAAAGGCGGACAGGTATCCGGTAAGCGGCAGG
GTCGGAACAGGAGAGCGCACGAGGGAGCTTCCAGGGGGAAACGCCTGGTATCTTTATAGTCCTGTCGGGT
TTCGCCACCTCTGACTTGAGCGTCGATTTTTGTGATGCTCGTCAGGGGGGCGGAGCCTATGGAAAAACGC
CAGCAACGCGGCCTTTTTACGGTTCCTGGCCTTTTGCTGGCCTTTTGCTCACATGTTCTTTCCTGCGTTA
TCCCCTGATTCTGTGGATAACCGTATTACCGCCATGCATTAGTTATTAATAGTAATCAATTACGGGGTCA
TTAGTTCATAGCCCATATATGGAGTTCCG
